Addgene plasmid #25973: MSCV KSR1 IRES GFP
Depositing lab: Rob Lewis. Depositing organization: University of Nebraska Medical Center. Publication: The molecular scaffold KSR1 regulates the proliferative and oncogenic potential of cells. Kortum RL, Lewis RE. Mol Cell Biol. 2004 May . 24(10):4407-16. 10.1128/MCB.24.10.4407-4416.2004 PubMed 15121859.
Backbone
  Vector backbone: MSCV
  Backbone size w/o insert (bp): 6500
  Vector type: Mammalian Expression, Retroviral
  Selectable markers: GFP
Growth in bacteria
  Bacterial resistance: Ampicillin, 100 μg/mL
  Growth temperature: 37°C
  Growth strain: DH5alpha
  Copy number: High Copy
Gene/Insert
  Gene/Insert name: Kinase suppressor of Ras 1 (alt name: KSR1)
  Species: M. musculus (mouse)
  Insert size (bp): 2700
  GenBank ID: NM_013571
  Entrez Gene: Ksr1 (a.k.a. B-KSR1, D11Bhm183e, D11Bhm184e, Ksr, RSU2, hb, mKSR1)
  Tag / fusion protein: Flag (C terminal on insert)
  Cloning method: Restriction Enzyme; 5′ cloning site EcoR1 (not destroyed); 3′ cloning site Sal1/Xho1 (destroyed during cloning)
  Sequencing primers: 5′ n/a; 3′ n/a
Resource information
  A portion of this plasmid was derived from a plasmid made by: M. Therrien
Terms and licenses: Academic/Nonprofit Terms; Industry Terms: Not Available to Industry
How to cite: MSCV KSR1 IRES GFP was a gift from Rob Lewis (Addgene plasmid # 25973 ; http://n2t.net/addgene:25973 ; RRID:Addgene_25973)
