[The description below was written by a language model from this plasmid's Addgene catalogue record.]
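Description:
MSCV KSR1 IRES GFP is a retroviral mammalian expression plasmid built on the murine stem cell virus (MSCV) backbone, listed at about 6.5 kb without insert. It is propagated in E. coli as a high-copy plasmid under ampicillin selection. No feature table accompanies the record, so individual backbone elements are not itemised. In MSCV vectors generally, the retroviral long terminal repeats flank the cargo, the 5′ LTR acts as the promoter for the transcript, and a packaging signal allows the RNA genome to be encapsidated when the plasmid is introduced into a packaging cell line. The resulting virus integrates the cassette stably into target cells.

The payload is the mouse Kinase suppressor of Ras 1 (Ksr1) coding sequence, roughly 2.7 kb, carrying a C-terminal Flag epitope tag for detection or immunoprecipitation. It was inserted by restriction cloning with an intact EcoRI site at the 5′ end and a destroyed SalI/XhoI junction at the 3′ end. As the name indicates, KSR1 is followed by an internal ribosome entry site and GFP, so both proteins are translated from a single bicistronic transcript. GFP is the only marker listed for mammalian cells, meaning transduced cells are identified or sorted by fluorescence rather than drug selection, and GFP intensity can serve as an approximate proxy for KSR1 expression level.

KSR1 is a molecular scaffold, and the associated publication examined how it regulates the proliferative and oncogenic potential of cells. The construct is therefore suited to stable expression of tagged KSR1 in mammalian cells for such studies.
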