>Addgene plasmid #25973 | MSCV KSR1 IRES GFP | addgene partial sequence | sequence record 32022 | 25973 with IRES-R
GCACACCGGCCTTATTCCAAGCGGCTTCGGCCAGTAACGTTAGGGGGGGGGCGGAATTGATCCCGCTCGA
CCTGCAGGCATGCAAGCTTATCGATACGCGTGGTACCTCACTTGTCATCGTCGTCCTTGTAGTCCATCTT
TGGATTACCGGACTCCAGGGTCCCCAGGCCAAACCTTTCAAAGCGGGGCATGACTTTGCTGCTGTTAATG
TCAGCCGACTTCCAAAAGTGCCCAGGGTGGGAGAGCCGCCGGTTCAGCTTGGGCAGCCTCTCCAGCATGT
CCATCAGCAGGCTGAAGCTGGGTCTCTCCTGCAGATCGAAAGCCCAGCAGGCAGACAGGATCTCGCCGAC
TTCCTTCCCCAGGCTGACGGATGCCAGGACGCGCCGTACTCCTTCCCCACTTCCAATCTGCCAGATCAAG
GCCTCAGCAGGCTGGTGCTTAAAGGGCCAGTCTCTTGCCTGTAGTTCATACCACACAGTCCCGAATGCAT
AGACATCGGCTGCTTTGGAGAAGGGCAGCTGGTCCTCGTCCCGCCCCGGGATCATTTCTCGTACGATCTC
GGGGGCCAGGTAGCACAGCCAGTCATGTGACAGTTTCAGTTGGTTCTCGCGCCGTTCCTCTCGGACCACA
CCCGAGATCCCAAACAGCCCGAAGTCTGTGATGACCACTTTGCCGTTGTCATAGAAGACATTCTTGGACT
TGAGGTCCTTGTGCACGATGCCTTTTGCATGAAGATAACCCATGCCCTTGATGATCTCCTGGGCGATCTG
CCTAGTCTTATTGATGTCCAGAGACGTCTTGGGGTCCCTCACGAATGAATGCAATGTCCGCCCCTTGCAG
AAGCTGGTGATAATGG
